>Addgene plasmid #127974 | pAC573 | depositor full sequence | sequence record 245302 | pAC573 sequence 10868 bps
ACCAATGCTTAATCAGTGAGGCACCTATCTCAGCGATCTGTCTATTTCGTTCATCCATAGTTGCCTGACT
CCCCGTCGTGTAGATAACTACGATACGGGAGGGCTTACCATCTGGCCCCAGCGCTGCGATGATACCGCGA
GAACCACGCTCACCGGCTCCGGATTTATCAGCAATAAACCAGCCAGCCGGAAGGGCCGAGCGCAGAAGTG
GTCCTGCAACTTTATCCGCCTCCATCCAGTCTATTAATTGTTGCCGGGAAGCTAGAGTAAGTAGTTCGCC
AGTTAATAGTTTGCGCAACGTTGTTGCCATCGCTACAGGCATCGTGGTGTCACGCTCGTCGTTTGGTATG
GCTTCATTCAGCTCCGGTTCCCAACGATCAAGGCGAGTTACATGATCCCCCATGTTGTGCAAAAAAGCGG
TTAGCTCCTTCGGTCCTCCGATCGTTGTCAGAAGTAAGTTGGCCGCAGTGTTATCACTCATGGTTATGGC
AGCGCTACATAATTCTCTTACTGTCATGCCATCCGTAAGATGCTTTTCTGTGACTGGTGAGTACTCAACC
AAGTCATTCTGAGAATAGTGTATGCGGCGACCGAGTTGCTCTTGCCCGGCGTCAATACGGGATAATACCG
CGCCACATAGCAGAACTTTAAAAGTGCTCATCATTGGAAAACGTTCTTCGGGGCGAAAACTCTCAAGGAT
CTTACCGCTGTTGAGATCCAGTTCGATGTAACCCACTCGTGCACCCAACTGATCTTCAGCATCTTTTACT
TTCACCAGCGTTTCTGGGTGAGCAAAAACAGGAAGGCAAAATGCCGCAAAAAAGGGAATAAGGGCGACAC
GGAAATGTTGAATACTCATATTCTTCCTTTTTCAATATTATTGAAGCATTTATCAGGGTTATTGTCTCAT
GAGCGGATACATATTTGAATGTATTTAGAAAAATAAACAAATAGGGGTCAGTGTTACAACCAATTAACCA
ATTCTGAACATTATCGCGAGCCCATTTATACCTGAATATGGCTCATAACACCCCTTGTTTGCCTGGCGGC
AGTAGCGCGGTGGTCCCACCTGACCCCATGCCGAACTCAGAAGTGAAACGCCGTAGCGCCGATGGTAGTG
TGGGGACTCCCCATGCGAGAGTAGGGAACTGCCAGGCATCAAATAAAACGAAAGGCTCAGTCGAAAGACT
GGGCCTTTCGCCCGGGCTAATTATGGGGTGTCGCCCTTATTCGACTCTATAGTGAAGTTCCTATTCTCTA
GAAAGTATAGGAACTTCTGAAGTGGGGATTTAAATGCGGCCGCGCTGAGGGTTTAATCGACGAAGCAGCT
GACGGCCAGTGCCAAGCTTAACGCGTACCGGGCCCAGTATATGTTCCGCAGATGACTGGAGCTCTGCCAT
ACGTGCCCTCTCAAGCACCATTTGTTCCATCTACAGAGACTAGTCACCAACTAGTCTATCAAGACTCACA
GGGTACATTGCTGAGACCAACTGACCAGAGGCAGGGTAGCGGATTGACGGCTCCATCTCCTTCACTTACA
AGGTCTATTGAAAGCCCTTTAGCATCACCAAGCGGAGAATAGATTGTTAAGCTTATTTTTTGTATACTGT
TTTGTGATAGCACGAAGTTTTTCCACGGTATCTTGTTAAAAATATATATTTGTGGCGGGCTTACCTACAT
CAAATTAATAAGAGACTAATTATAAACTAAACACACAAGCAAGCTACTTTAGGGTAAAAGTTTATAAATG
CTTTTGACGTATAAACGTTGCTTGTATTTATTATTACAATTAAAGGTGGATAGAAAACCTAGAGACTAGT
TAGAAACTAATCTCAGGTTTGCGTTAAACTAAATCAGAGCCCGAGAGGTTAACAGAACCTAGAAGGGGAC
TAGATATCCGGGTAGGGAAACAAAAAAAAAAAACAAGACAGCCACATATTAGGGAGACTAGTTAGAAGCT
AGTTCCAGGACTAGGAAAATAAAAGACAATGATACCACAGTCTAGTTGACAACTAGATAGATTCTAGATT
GAGGCCAAAGTCTCTGAGATCCAGGTTAGTTGCAACTAATACTAGTTAGTATCTAGTCTCCTATAACTCT
GAAGCTAGAATAACTTACTACTATTATCCTCACCACTGTTCAGCTGCGCAAACGGAGTGATTGCAAGGTG
TTCAGAGACTAGTTATTGACTAGTCAGTGACTAGCAATAACTAACAAGGTATTAACCTACCATGTCTGCC
ATCACCCTGCACTTCCTCGGGCTCAGCAGCCTTTTCCTCCTCATTTTCATGCTCATTTTCCTTGTTTAAG
ACTGTGACTAGTCAAAGACTAGTCCAGAACCACAAAGGAGAAATGTCTTACCACTTTCTTCATTGCTTGT
CTCTTTTGCATTATCCATGTCTGCAACTAGTTAGAGTCTAGTTAGTGACTAGTCCGACGAGGACTTGCTT
GTCTCCGGATTGTTGGAGGAACTCTCCAGGGCCTCAAGATCCACAACAGAGCCTTCTAGAAGACTGGTCA
ATAACTAGTTGGTCTTTGTCTGAGTCTGACTTACGAGGTTGCATACTCGCTCCCTTTGCCTCGTCAATCG
ATGAGAAAAAGCGCCAAAACTCGCAATATGGCTTTGAACCACACGGTGCTGAGACTAGTTAGAATCTAGT
CCCAAACTAGCTTGGATAGCTTACCTTTGCCCTTTGCGTTGCGACAGGTCTTGCAGGGTATGGTTCCTTT
CTCACCAGCTGATTTAGCTGCCTTGCTACCCTCACGGCGGATCTGCATAAAGAGTGGCTAGAGGTTATAA
ATTAGCACTGATCCTAGGTACGGGGCTGAATGTAACTTGCCTTTCCTTTCTCATCGCGCGGCAAGACAGG
CTTGCTCAAATTCCTACCAGTCACAGGGGTATGCACGGCGTACGGACCACTTGAACTAGTCACAGATTAG
TTAGCAACTAGTCTGCATTGAATGGCTGTACTTACGGGCCCTCGCCATTGTCCTGATCATTTCCAGCTTC
ACCCTCGTTGCTGCAAAGTAGTTAGTGACTAGTCAAGGACTAGTTGAAATGGGAGAAGAAACTCACGAAT
TCTCGACACCCTTAGTATTGTGGTCCTTGGACTTGGTGCTGCTATATATTAGCTAATACACTAGTTAGAC
TCACAGAAACTTACGCAGCTCGCTTGCGCTTCTTGGTAGGAGTCGGGGTTGGGAGAACAGTGCCTTCAAA
CAAGCCTTCATACCATGCTACTTGACTAGTCAGGGACTAGTCACCAAGTAATCTAGATAGGACTTGCCTT
TGGCCTCCATCAGTTCCTTCATAGTGGGAGGTCCATTGTGCAATGTAAACTCCATGCCGTGGGAGTTCTT
GTCCTTCAAGTGCTTGACCAATATGTTTCTGTTGGCAGAGGGAACCTGTCAACTAGTTAATAACTAGTCA
GAAACTAGTATAGCAGTAGACTCACTGTACGCTTGAGGCATCCCTTCACTCGGCAGTAGACTTCATATGG
ATGGATATCAGGCACGCCATTGTCGTCCTGTGGACTAGTCAGTAACTAGGCTTAAAGCTAGTCGGGTCGG
CTTACTATCTTGAAATCCGGCAGCGTAAGCTCCCCGTCCTTAACTGCCTCGAGATAGTGACAGTACTCTG
GGGACTTTCGGAGATCGTTATCGCGAATGCTCGGCATACTAATCGTTGACTAGTCTTGGACTAGTCCCGA
GCAAAAAGGATTGGAGGAGGAGGAGGAAGGTGAGAGTGAGACAAAGAGCGAAATAAGAGCTTCAAAGGCT
ATCTCTAAGCAGTATGAAGGTTAAGTATCTAGTTCTTGACTAGATTTAAAAGAGATTTCGACTAGTTATG
TACCTGGAGTTTGGATATAGGAATGTGTTGTGGTAACGAAATGTAAGGGGGAGGAAAGAAAAAGTCGGTC
AAGAGGTAACTCTAAGTCGGCCATTCCTTTTTGGGAGGCGCTAACCATAAACGGCATGGTCGACTTAGAG
TTAGCTCAGGGAATTTAGGGAGTTATCTGCGACCACCGAGGAACGGCGGAATGCCAAAGAATCCCGATGG
AGCTCTAGCTGGCGGTTGACAACCCCACCTTTTGGCGTTTCTGCGGCGTTGCAGGCGGGACTGGATACTT
CGTAGAACCAGAAAGGCAAGGCAGAACGCGCTCAGCAAGAGTGTTGGAAGTGATAGCATGATGTGCCTTG
TTAACTAGGTCAAAATCTGCAGTATGCTTGATGTTATCCAAAGTGTGAGAGAGGAAGGTCCAAACATACA
CGATTGGGAGAGGGCCTAGGTATAAGAGTTTTTGAGTAGAACGCATGTGAGCCCAGCCATCTCGAGGAGA
TTAAACACGGGCCGGCATTTGATGGCTATGTTAGTACCCCAATGGAAACGGTGAGAGTCCAGTGGTCGCA
GATAACTCCCTAAATTCCCTGAGCTAACTCTAAGTCGACCATGCCGTTTATGGTTAGCGCCTCCCAAAAA
GGAATGGCCGACTTAGAGTTACCTCTTGACCGACTTTTTCTTTCCTCCCCCTTACATTTCGTTACCACAA
CACATTCCTATATCCAAACTCCAGGTACATAACTAGTCGAAATCTCTTTTAAATCTAGTCAAGAACTAGA
TACTTAACCTTCATACTGCTTAGAGATAGCCTTTGAAGCTCTTATTTCGCTCTTTGTCTCACTCTCACCT
TCCTCCTCCTCCTCCAATCCTTTTTGCTCGGGACTAGTCCAAGACTAGTCAACGATTAGTATGCCGAGCA
TTCGCGATAACGATCTCCGAAAGTCCCCAGAGTACTGTCACTATCTCGAGGCAGTTAAGGACGGGGAGCT
TACGCTGCCGGATTTCAAGATAGTAAGCCGACCCGACTAGCTTTAAGCCTAGTTACTGACTAGTCCACAG
GACGACAATGGCGTGCCTGATATCCATCCATATGAAGTCTACTGCCGAGTGAAGGGATGCCTCAAGCGTA
CAGTGAGTCTACTGCTATACTAGTTTCTGACTAGTTATTAACTAGTTGACAGGTTCCCTCTGCCAACAGA
AACATATTGGTCAAGCACTTGAAGGACAAGAACTCCCACGGCATGGAGTTTACATTGCACAATGGACCTC
CCACTATGAAGGAACTGATGGAGGCCAAAGGCAAGTCCTATCTAGATTACTTGGTGACTAGTCCCTGACT
AGTCAAGTAGCATGGTATGAAGGCTTGTTTGAAGGCACTGTTCTCCCAACCCCGACTCCTACCAAGAAGC
GCAAGCGAGCTGCGTAAGTTTCTGTGAGTCTAACTAGTGTATTAGCTAATATATAGCAGCACCAAGTCCA
AGGACCACAATACTAAGGGTGTCGAGAATTCGTGAGTTTCTTCTCCCATTTCAACTAGTCCTTGACTAGT
CACTAACTACTTTGCAGCAACGAGGGTGAAGCTGGAAATGATCAGGACAATGGCGAGGGCCCGTAAGTAC
AGCCATTCAATGCAGACTAGTTGCTAACTAATCTGTGACTAGTTCAAGTGGTCCGTACGCCGTGCATACC
CCTGTGACTGGTAGGAATTTGAGCAAGCCTGTCTTGCCGCGCGATGAGAAAGGAAAGGCAAGTTACATTC
AGCCCCGTACCTAGGATCAGTGCTAATTTATAACCTCTAGCCACTCTTTATGCAGATCCGCCGTGAGGGT
AGCAAGGCAGCTAAATCAGCTGGTGAGAAAGGAACCATACCCTGCAAGACCTGTCGCAACGCAAAGGGCA
AAGGTAAGCTATCCAAGCTAGTTTGGGACTAGATTCTAACTAGTCTCAGCACCGTGTGGTTCAAAGCCAT
ATTGCGAGTTTTGGCGCTTTTTCTCATCGATTGACGAGGCAAAGGGAGCGAGTATGCAACCTCGTAAGTC
AGACTCAGACAAAGACCAACTAGTTATTGACCAGTCTTCTAGAAGGCTCTGTTGTGGATCTTGAGGCCCT
GGAGAGTTCCTCCAACAATCCGGAGACAAGCAAGTCCTCGTCGGACTAGTCACTAACTAGACTCTAACTA
GTTGCAGACATGGATAATGCAAAAGAGACAAGCAATGAAGAAAGTGGTAAGACATTTCTCCTTTGTGGTT
CTGGACTAGTCTTTGACTAGTCACAGTCTTAAACAAGGAAAATGAGCATGAAAATGAGGAGGAAAAGGCT
GCTGAGCCCGAGGAAGTGCAGGGTGATGGCAGACATGGTAGGTTAATACCTTGTTAGTTATTGCTAGTCA
CTGACTAGTCAATAACTAGTCTCTGAACACCTTGCAATCACTCCGTTTGCGCAGCTGAACAGTGGTGAGG
ATAATAGTAGTAAGTTATTCTAGCTTCAGAGTTATAGGAGACTAGATACTAACTAGTATTAGTTGCAACT
AACCTGGATCTCAGAGACTTTGGCCTCAATCTAGAATCTATCTAGTTGTCAACTAGACTGTGGTATCATT
GTCTTTTATTTTCCTAGTCCTGGAACTAGCTTCTAACTAGTCTCCCTAATATGTGGCTGTCTTGTTTTTT
TTTTTTGTTTCCCTACCCGGATATCTAGTCCCCTTCTAGGTTCTGTTAACCTCTCGGGCTCTGATTTAGT
TTAACGCAAACCTGAGATTAGTTTCTAACTAGTCTCTAGGTTTTCTATCCACCTTTAATTGTAATAATAA
ATACAAGCAACGTTTATACGTCAAAAGCATTTATAAACTTTTACCCTAAAGTAGCTTGCTTGTGTGTTTA
GTTTATAATTAGTCTCTTATTAATTTGATGTAGGTAAGCCCGCCACAAATATATATTTTTAACAAGATAC
CGTGGAAAAACTTCGTGCTATCACAAAACAGTATACAAAAAATAAGCTTAACAATCTATTCTCCGCTTGG
TGATGCTAAAGGGCTTTCAATAGACCTTGTAAGTGAAGGAGATGGAGCCGTCAATCCGCTACCCTGCCTC
TGGTCAGTTGGTCTCAGCAATGTACCCTGTGAGTCTTGATAGACTAGTTGGTGACTAGTCTCTGTAGATG
GAACAAATGGTGCTTGAGAGGGCACGTATGGCAGAGCTCCAGTCATCTGCGGAACATATACTGGGCCCGG
AAGATCTCATGGTCATAGCTGTTTCCGCTGAGGGTTTAATTAAGACCTCAGCACTAGGTAATATCGCGTG
CATTCCGCGGTTTTTTGGGGTAGTCATCTAATGAAACAGACCCGGACGCAGCAGAGGAAGCCCGCGATGA
CTCTATACCACCGTACGCCGATATATCATCATCGCGGCGATGGAGAAGTTGGGTTGACTCCGAAGACACT
TCAAAGGAGCGACGCTGTTGATTTGTAGACGACGCTTGATAGGGAGAAGCATTATTGTCGTGATGCTCGC
CCAACAGAGGCCGACTCGCCTCATCCGTCATAACGAACGCTGTGTAAAGCGGAGTGGGGGGGAAAGTGTG
GATTGTGGAGAGTATGCGATAGTGTTGAGGCTGATCAGACGGCGAATCGGGCCAGATATGACCAGTTTAG
AGGCCTCATTTGACTATAATTTACATAAATTAGATAAATAGAGATGAACGCATGCAATAATTGCAGCAAA
TATTGATGAAGCGAGAGGTAGGACGATGAAGGACTGTGAGCAGTTCAAGGTATCAGCAGAGTCAAGGGCC
TGATGCAATGGCGGTGATCCGTGATCAGCGAACGGAAGGGGCGCTAACTCTGTTTCTTTACCAATGATCG
GAAGCTCCTGCTGGCGGACTTATGAGTCATTCACGAATCATTTCTCAGTTATTTGTGGATGCCCTCGTTC
TGTCCACAATTTCTTTCCGCCCCAAGTCTTTTAAGTTCTTTAACATCTATATTCTTGCACTTCCAATGGC
ATCCCTTCGCTCCGTACTCAAGAGCCAGAGCTTGCGACACACCGTGCGATCCTACTCCTCGCAAACCATG
CCTCCCGCCTCACCCTTTGCTCCCCGCCACTTCCTCTCCATTGCGGACCTCTCGCCCTCCGAGTTCGCAA
CCCTTGTTCGCAATGCCTCCTCACACAAACGGGCTATCAAGTCGGGGTCAATGCCCCAAAACTTGCAGGG
ATCACTCCTTGGGAAAACTGTGGCCATGATCTTCAGCAAACGAAGCACGAGGACAAGGGTATCTACAGAA
GGGGCCGTTGTGCAGATGGGAGGTCATCCGATGTTCTTGGGCAAGGATGATATCCAACTAGGTGTCAACG
AGTCCCTATACGACACCTCCGTTGTCATTTCGTCCATGGTATCCTGCATTGTAGCCCGTGTCGGTAAACA
TGCAGAGGTCGCAGATCTGGCGAAGCACTCTTCGGTTCCAGTCATCAATGCTTTGTGTGACTCTTTCCAC
CCTCTCCAAGCCGTGGCCGATTTCCAGACCATCTATGAAGCATTCACCCCCAAGGCGCACCACCTTTCAA
GTCTAGGGTTGGAAGGATTGAAGATCGCTTGGGTGGGTGACGCCAACAACGTCCTGTTCGATATGGCCAT
TGCTGCTACAAAAATGGGTGTCGACATTGCTGTCGCTACTCCCAAGGGGTACGAAATCCCTCCTCACATG
CTGGAGCTCATCAAGTCTGCTGGAGAGGGTGTCTCGAAACCAGGAAAGCTTCTGCAAACCAATATTCCCG
AAGAAGCGGTCAAGGACGCCGATATTCTGGTCACAGACACCTGGGTCTCTATGGGCCAAGAGGAAGAGAA
GGCTCAGAGGCTGAAGGAGTTTGATGGTTTCCAAATCACTGCTGAACTCGCCAAGCGAGGAGGAGCTAAG
GAGGGCTGGAAGTTCATGCACTGTCTCCCGCGACACCCTGAGGAGGTCAGCGACGAGGTTTTCTACAGCA
ACCGGTCACTTGTCTTCCCTGAGGCTGAGAACCGGTTATGGGCTGCGATTTCCGCCTTGGAGGGTTTCGT
TGTCAATAAGGGAAAAATTGAATAAATATAACCAGGCTTCCATTTAAATATATAGAGGCTGGCGTTATCA
AACTGATGAGTTGACGGGTATGAGATCATTCCGTCCCTAAATATATTTACTCCGATCACGTAAAAGCCTG
TTAGTAGAAGCATTTTCCCAATTATCCTGACCAATTCTTTCTAGCATATATCAAATAACTAATTGACATG
TTCTCTCGCTTCCTTATATTACTCAGAGTATTGGAAATGGGGCAAATCGCACCCGGTGACTTTCACATGT
CACGAATGCGGAGTCGTCCTAGCCAAGGTAGATCCAGGCCTAACACACCCCAACCCTCGACTCTCCTCAT
TCCATACTCTTGACCTCTATCCAGCACATTCTTCTGAGGTTTCGCAATGGCTGTAGGTGGCGCTGAGGCA
TCCCCACTACCGCATTAAGACCTCAGCGCGGCCGCAAATTTAAATAAAATGAAGTGAAGTTCCTATACTT
TCTAGAGAATAGGAACTTCTATAGTGAGTCGAATAAGGGCGACACAAAATTTATTCTAAATGCATAATAA
ATACTGATAACATCTTATAGTTTGTATTATATTTTGTATTATCGTTGACATGTATAATTTTGATATCAAA
AACTGATTTTCCCTTTATTATTTTCGAGATTTATTTTCTTAATTCTCTTTAACAAACTAGAAATATTGTA
TATACAAAAAATCATAAATAATAGATGAATAGTTTAATTATAGGTGTTCATCAATCGAAAAAGCAACGTA
TCTTATTTAAAGTGCGTTGCTTTTTTCTCATTTATAAGGTTAAATAATTCTCATATATCAAGCAAAGTGA
CAGGCGCCCTTAAATATTCTGACAAATGCTCTTTCCCTAAACTCCCCCCATAAAAAAACCCGCCGAAGCG
GGTTTTTACGTTATTTGCGGATTAACGATTACTCGTTATCAGAACCGCCCAGGGGGCCCGAGCTTAAGAC
TGGCCGTCGTTTTACAACACAGAAAGAGTTTGTAGAAACGCAAAAAGGCCATCCGTCAGGGGCCTTCTGC
TTAGTTTGATGCCTGGCAGTTCCCTACTCTCGCCTTCCGCTTCCTCGCTCACTGACTCGCTGCGCTCGGT
CGTTCGGCTGCGGCGAGCGGTATCAGCTCACTCAAAGGCGGTAATACGGTTATCCACAGAATCAGGGGAT
AACGCAGGAAAGAACATGTGAGCAAAAGGCCAGCAAAAGGCCAGGAACCGTAAAAAGGCCGCGTTGCTGG
CGTTTTTCCATAGGCTCCGCCCCCCTGACGAGCATCACAAAAATCGACGCTCAAGTCAGAGGTGGCGAAA
CCCGACAGGACTATAAAGATACCAGGCGTTTCCCCCTGGAAGCTCCCTCGTGCGCTCTCCTGTTCCGACC
CTGCCGCTTACCGGATACCTGTCCGCCTTTCTCCCTTCGGGAAGCGTGGCGCTTTCTCATAGCTCACGCT
GTAGGTATCTCAGTTCGGTGTAGGTCGTTCGCTCCAAGCTGGGCTGTGTGCACGAACCCCCCGTTCAGCC
CGACCGCTGCGCCTTATCCGGTAACTATCGTCTTGAGTCCAACCCGGTAAGACACGACTTATCGCCACTG
GCAGCAGCCACTGGTAACAGGATTAGCAGAGCGAGGTATGTAGGCGGTGCTACAGAGTTCTTGAAGTGGT
GGGCTAACTACGGCTACACTAGAAGAACAGTATTTGGTATCTGCGCTCTGCTGAAGCCAGTTACCTTCGG
AAAAAGAGTTGGTAGCTCTTGATCCGGCAAACAAACCACCGCTGGTAGCGGTGGTTTTTTTGTTTGCAAG
CAGCAGATTACGCGCAGAAAAAAAGGATCTCAAGAAGATCCTTTGATCTTTTCTACGGGGTCTGACGCTC
AGTGGAACGACGCGCGCGTAACTCACGTTAAGGGATTTTGGTCATGAGCTTGCGCCGTCCCGTCAAGTCA
GCGTAATGCTCTGCTTTT
Features (pLannotate 1.2.2; 12 found; start..end, strand, type, name):
    862..958     -  promoter       AmpR promoter (fragment): bla
    988..1012    -  CDS            KanR (fragment): aminoglycoside phosphotransferase; aph(3')-Ia; confers resistance to kanamycin
   1041..1156    +  ncRNA          5S rRNA: Accession: RF00001 - 5S ribosomal RNA
   1160..1200    +  terminator     rrnB T1 terminator (fragment): transcription terminator T1 from the E. coli rrnB gene
   1244..1277    +  protein_bind   FRT (minimal): supports FLP-mediated excision but not integration (Turan and Bode, 2011) FLP recombinase from the Saccharomyces cerevisiae 2μ plasmid
   1590..6838    -  rep_origin     AMA1: replication origin from Aspergillus nidulans (Aleksenko and Clutterbuck, 1996)
   7836..8912    +  CDS            argB: OTC_EMENI - Experimental evidence at transcript level: Swiss-Prot protein existence level 2. From Emericella nidulans (strain FGSC A4 / ATCC 38163 / CBS 112.46 / NRRL 194 / M139) (Aspergillus nidulans).
   9366..9399    -  protein_bind   FRT (minimal): supports FLP-mediated excision but not integration (Turan and Bode, 2011) FLP recombinase from the Saccharomyces cerevisiae 2μ plasmid
   9869..9888    +  CDS            lacZα (fragment): LacZα fragment of β-galactosidase; lacZ fragment
   9913..9930    -  terminator     rrnB T2 terminator (fragment): transcription terminator T2 from the E. coli rrnB gene
  10155..10743   -  rep_origin     ori: high-copy-number ColE1/pMB1/pBR322/pUC origin of replication
  10867..859     -  CDS            AmpR (across the origin): β-lactamase; bla; confers resistance to ampicillin, carbenicillin, and related antibiotics
