>Addgene plasmid #127974 | pAC573 | addgene full sequence | sequence record 254281 | Addgene Partial NGS Result
ACCAATGCTTAATCAGTGAGGCACCTATCTCAGCGATCTGTCTATTTCGTTCATCCATAGTTGCCTGACT
CCCCGTCGTGTAGATAACTACGATACGGGAGGGCTTACCATCTGGCCCCAGCGCTGCGATGATACCGCGA
GAACCACGCTCACCGGCTCCGGATTTATCAGCAATAAACCAGCCAGCCGGAAGGGCCGAGCGCAGAAGTG
GTCCTGCAACTTTATCCGCCTCCATCCAGTCTATTAATTGTTGCCGGGAAGCTAGAGTAAGTAGTTCGCC
AGTTAATAGTTTGCGCAACGTTGTTGCCATCGCTACAGGCATCGTGGTGTCACGCTCGTCGTTTGGTATG
GCTTCATTCAGCTCCGGTTCCCAACGATCAAGGCGAGTTACATGATCCCCCATGTTGTGCAAAAAAGCGG
TTAGCTCCTTCGGTCCTCCGATCGTTGTCAGAAGTAAGTTGGCCGCAGTGTTATCACTCATGGTTATGGC
AGCGCTACATAATTCTCTTACTGTCATGCCATCCGTAAGATGCTTTTCTGTGACTGGTGAGTACTCAACC
AAGTCATTCTGAGAATAGTGTATGCGGCGACCGAGTTGCTCTTGCCCGGCGTCAATACGGGATAATACCG
CGCCACATAGCAGAACTTTAAAAGTGCTCATCATTGGAAAACGTTCTTCGGGGCGAAAACTCTCAAGGAT
CTTACCGCTGTTGAGATCCAGTTCGATGTAACCCACTCGTGCACCCAACTGATCTTCAGCATCTTTTACT
TTCACCAGCGTTTCTGGGTGAGCAAAAACAGGAAGGCAAAATGCCGCAAAAAAGGGAATAAGGGCGACAC
GGAAATGTTGAATACTCATATTCTTCCTTTTTCAATATTATTGAAGCATTTATCAGGGTTATTGTCTCAT
GAGCGGATACATATTTGAATGTATTTAGAAAAATAAACAAATAGGGGTCAGTGTTACAACCAATTAACCA
ATTCTGAACATTATCGCGAGCCCATTTATACCTGAATATGGCTCATAACACCCCTTGTTTGCCTGGCGGC
AGTAGCGCGGTGGTCCCACCTGACCCCATGCCGAACTCAGAAGTGAAACGCCGTAGCGCCGATGGTAGTG
TGGGGACTCCCCATGCGAGAGTAGGGAACTGCCAGGCATCAAATAAAACGAAAGGCTCAGTCGAAAGACT
GGGCCTTTCGCCCGGGCTAATTATGGGGTGTCGCCCTTATTCGACTCTATAGTGAAGTTCCTATTCTCTA
GAAAGTATAGGAACTTCTGAAGTGGGGATTTAAATGCGGCCGTGCTGAGGGTTTAATCGACGAAGCAGCT
GACGGCCAGTGCCAAGCTTAACGCGTACCGGGCCCAGTATATGTTCCGCAGATGACTGGAGCTCTGCCAT
ACGTGCCCTCTCAAGCACCATTTGTTCCATCTACAGAGACTAGTCACCAACTAGTCTATCAAGACTCACA
TGGTACATTGCTGAGACCAACTGACCAGAGGCAGGGTAGCGGATTGACGGCTCCATCTCCTTCACTTACA
AGGTCTATTGAAAGCCCTTTAGCATCACCAAGCGGAGAATAGATTGTTAAGCTTATTTTTTGTATACTGT
TTTGTGATAGCACGAAGTTTTTCCACGGTATCTTGTTAAAAATATATATTTGTGGCGGGCTTACCTACAT
CAAATTAATAAGAGACTAATTATAAACTAAACACACAAGCAAGCTACTTTAGGGTAAAAGTTTATAAATG
CTTTTGACGTATAAACGTTGCTTGTATTTATTATTACAATTAAAGGTGGATAGAAAACCTAGAGACTAGT
TAGAAACTAATCTCAGGTTTGCGTTAAACTAAATCAGAGCCCGAGAGGTTAACAGAACCTAGAAGGGGAC
TAGATATCCGGGTAGGGAAACAAAAAAAAAAAACAAGACAGCCACATATTAGGGAGACTAGTTAGAAGCT
AGTTCCAGGACTAGGAAAATAAAAGACAATGATACCACAGTCTAGTTGACAACTAGATAGATTCTAGATT
GAGGCCAAAGTCTCTGAGATCCAGGTTAGTTGCAACTAATACTAGTTAGTATCTAGTCTCCTATAACTCT
GAAGCTAGAATAACTTACTACTATTATCCTCACCACTGTTCAGCTGCGCAAACGGAGTGATTGCAAGGTG
TTCAGAGACTAGTTATTGACTAGTCAGTGACTAGCAATAACTAACAAGGTATTAACCTACCATGTCTGCC
ATCACCCTGCACTTCCTCGGGCTCAGCAGCCTTTTCCTCCTCATTTTCATGCTCATTTTCCTTGTTTAAG
ACTGTGACTAGTCAAAGACTAGTCCAGAACCACAAAGGAGAAATGTCTTACCACTTTCTTCATTGCTTGT
CTCTTTTGCATTATCCATGTCTGCAACTAGTTAGAGTCTAGTTAGTGACTAGTCCGACGAGGACTTGCTT
GTCTCCGGATTGTTGGAGGAACTCTCCAGGGCCTCAAGATCCACAACAGAGCCTTCTAGAAGACTGGTCA
ATAACTAGTTGGTCTTTGTCTGAGTCTGACTTACGAGGTTGCATACTCGCTCCCTTTGCCTCGTCAATCG
ATGAGAAAAAGCGCCAAAACTCGCAATATGGCTTTGAACCACACGGTGCTGAGACTAGTTAGAATCTAGT
CCCAAACTAGCTTGGATAGCTTACCTTTGCCCTTTGCGTTGCGACAGGTCTTGCAGGGTATGGTTCCTTT
CTCACCAGCTGATTTAGCTGCCTTGCTACCCTCACGGCGGATCTGCATAAAGAGTGGCTAGAGGTTATAA
ATTAGCACTGATCCTAGGTACGGGGCTGAATGTAACTTGCCYTTCCTTTCTCATCGCGCGGCAAGACAGG
CTTGCTCAAATTCCTACCAGTCACAGGGGTATGCACGGCGTACGGACCACTTGAACTAGTCACAGATTAG
TTAGCAACTAGTCTGCATTGAATGGCTGTACTTACGGGCCCTCGCCATTGTCCTGATCATTTCCAGCTTC
ACCCTCGTTGCTGCAAAGTAGTTAGTGACTAGTCAAGGACTAGTTGAAATGGGAGAAGAAACTCACGAAT
TCTCGACACCCTTAGTATTGTGGTCCTTGGACTTGGTGCTGCTATATATTAGCTAATACACTAGTTAGAC
TCACAGAAACTTACGCAGCTCGCTTGCKCTTCTTGGTAGGAGTCGGGGTTGGGAGAACAGTGCCTTCAAA
CAAGCCTTCATACCATGCTRCTTGACTAGTCAGGGACTAGTCACCAAGTAATCTAGATAGGACTTGCCTT
TGGCCTCCATCAGTTCCTTCATAGTGGGAGGTCCATTGTGCAATGTAAACTCCATGCCGTGGGAGTTCTT
GTCCTTCAAGTGCTTGACCAATATGTTTCTGTTGGCAGAGGGAACCTGTCAACTAGTTAATAACTAGTCA
GAAACTAGTATAGCAGTAGACTCACTGTACGCTTGAGGCATCCCTTCACTCGGCAGTAGACTTCATATGG
ATGGATATCAGGCACGCCATTGTCGTCCTGTGGACTAGTCAGTAACTAGGCTTAAAGCTAGTCGGGTCGG
CTTACTATCTTGAAATCCGGCAGCGTAAGCTCCCCGTCCTTAACTGCCTCGAGATAGTGACAGTACTCTG
GGGACTTTCGGAGATCGTTATCGCGAATGCTCGGCATACTAATCGTTGACTAGTCTTGGACTAGTCCCGA
GCAAAAAGGATTGGAGGAGGAGGAGGAAGGTGAGAGTGAGACAAAGAGCGAAATAAGAGCTTCAAAGGCT
ATCTCTAAGCAGTATGAAGGTTAAGTATCTAGTTCTTGACTAGATTTAAAAGAGATTTCGACTAGTTATG
TACCTGGAGTTTGGATATAGGAATGTGTTGTGGTAACGAAATGTAAGGGGGAGGAAAGAAAAAGTCGGTC
AAGAGGTAACTCTAAGTCGGCCATTCCTTTTTGGGAGGCGCTAACCATAAACGGCATGGTCGACTTAGAG
TTAGCTCAGGGAATTTAGGGAGTTATCTGCGACCACCGAGGAACGGCGGAATGCCAAAGAATCCCGATGG
AGCTCTAGCTGGCGGTTGACAACCCCACCTTTTGGCGTTTCTGCGGCGTTGCAGGCGGGACTGGATACTT
CGTAGAACCAGAAAGGCAAGGCAGAACGCGCTCAGCAAGAGTGTTGGAAGTGATAGCATGATGTGCCTTG
TTAACTAGGTCAAAATCTGCAGTATGCTTGATGTTATCCAAAGTGTGAGAGAGGAAGGTCCAAACATACA
CGATTTGGAGAGGGCCTAGGTATAAGAGTTTTTGAGTAGAACGCATGTGAGCCCAGCCATCTCGAGGAGA
TTAAACACGGGCCGGCATTTGATGGCTATGTTAGTACCCCAATGGAAACGGTGAGAGTCCAGTGGTCGCA
GATAACTCCCTAAATTCCCTGAGCTAACTCTAAGTCGACCATGCCGTTTATGGTTAGCGCCTCCCAAAAA
GGAATGGCCGACTTAGAGTTACCTCTTGACCGACTTTTTCTTTCCTCCCCCTTACATTTCGTTACCACAA
CACATTCCTATATCCAAACTCCAGGTACATAACTAGTCGAAATCTCTTTTAAATCTAGTCAAGAACTAGA
TACTTAACCTTCATACTGCTTAGAGATAGCCTTTGAAGCTCTTATTTCGCTCTTTGTCTCACTCTCACCT
TCCTCCTCCTCCTCCAATCCTTTTTGCTCGGGACTAGTCCAAGACTAGTCAACGATTAGTATGCCGAGCA
TTCGCGATAACGATCTCCGAAAGTCCCCAGAGTACTGTCACTATCTCGAGGCAGTTAAGGACGGGGAGCT
TACGCTGCCGGATTTCAAGATAGTAAGCCGACCCGACTAGCTTTAAGCCTAGTTACTGACTAGTCCACAG
GACGACAATGGCGTGCCTGATATCCATCCATATGAAGTCTACTGCCGAGTGAAGGGATGCCTCAAGCGTA
CAGTGAGTCTACTGCTATACTAGTTTCTGACTAGTTATTAACTAGTTGACAGGTTCCCTCTGCCAACAGA
AACATATTGGTCAAGCACTTGAAGGACAAGAACTCCCACGGCATGGAGTTTACATTGCACAATGGACCTC
CCACTATGAAGGAACTGATGGAGGCCAAAGGCAAGTCCTATCTAGATTACTTGGTGACTAGTCCCTGACT
AGTCAAGYAGCATGGTATGAAGGCTTGTTTGAAGGCACTGTTCTCCCAACCCCGACTCCTACCAAGAAGM
GCAAGCGAGCTGCGTAAGTTTCTGTGAGTCTAACTAGTGTATTAGCTAATATATAGCAGCACCAAGTCCA
AGGACCACAATACTAAGGGTGTCGAGAATTCGTGAGTTTCTTCTCCCATTTCAACTAGTCCTTGACTAGT
CACTAACTACTTTGCAGCAACGAGGGTGAAGCTGGAAATGATCAGGACAATGGCGAGGGCCCGTAAGTAC
AGCCATTCAATGCAGACTAGTTGCTAACTAATCTGTGACTAGTTCAAGTGGTCCGTACGCCGTGCATACC
CCTGTGACTGGTAGGAATTTGAGCAAGCCTGTCTTGCCGCGCGATGAGAAAGGAARGGCAAGTTACATTC
AGCCCCGTACCTAGGATCAGTGCTAATTTATAACCTCTAGCCACTCTTTATGCAGATCCGCCGTGAGGGT
AGCAAGGCAGCTAAATCAGCTGGTGAGAAAGGAACCATACCCTGCAAGACCTGTCGCAACGCAAAGGGCA
AAGGTAAGCTATCCAAGCTAGTTTGGGACTAGATTCTAACTAGTCTCAGCACCGTGTGGTTCAAAGCCAT
ATTGCGAGTTTTGGCGCTTTTTCTCATCGATTGACGAGGCAAAGGGAGCGAGTATGCAACCTCGTAAGTC
AGACTCAGACAAAGACCAACTAGTTATTGACCAGTCTTCTAGAAGGCTCTGTTGTGGATCTTGAGGCCCT
GGAGAGTTCCTCCAACAATCCGGAGACAAGCAAGTCCTCGTCGGACTAGTCACTAACTAGACTCTAACTA
GTTGCAGACATGGATAATGCAAAAGAGACAAGCAATGAAGAAAGTGGTAAGACATTTCTCCTTTGTGGTT
CTGGACTAGTCTTTGACTAGTCACAGTCTTAAACAAGGAAAATGAGCATGAAAATGAGGAGGAAAAGGCT
GCTGAGCCCGAGGAAGTGCAGGGTGATGGCAGACATGGTAGGTTAATACCTTGTTAGTTATTGCTAGTCA
CTGACTAGTCAATAACTAGTCTCTGAACACCTTGCAATCACTCCGTTTGCGCAGCTGAACAGTGGTGAGG
ATAATAGTAGTAAGTTATTCTAGCTTCAGAGTTATAGGAGACTAGATACTAACTAGTATTAGTTGCAACT
AACCTGGATCTCAGAGACTTTGGCCTCAATCTAGAATCTATCTAGTTGTCAACTAGACTGTGGTATCATT
GTCTTTTATTTTCCTAGTCCTGGAACTAGCTTCTAACTAGTCTCCCTAATATGTGGCTGTCTTGTTTTTT
TTTTTTGTTTCCCTACCCGGATATCTAGTCCCCTTATAGGTTCTGTTAACCTCTCGGGCTCTGATTTAGT
TTAACGCAAACCTGAGATTAGTTTCTAACTAGTCTCTAGGTTTTCTATCCACCTTTAATTGTAATAATAA
ATACAAGCAACGTTTATACGTCAAAAGCATTTATAAGCTTTTACCCTAAAGTAGCTTGCTTGTGTGTTTA
GTTTATAATTAGTCTCTTATTAATTTGATGTAGGTAAGCCCGCCACAAATATATATTTTTAACAAGATAC
CGTGGAAAAACTTCGTGCTATCACAAAACAGTATACAAAAAATAAGCTTAACAATCTATTCTCCGCTTGG
TGATGCTAAAGGGCTTTCAATAGACCTTGTAAGTGAAGGAGATGGAGCCGTCAATCCGCTACCCTGCCTC
TGGTCAGTTGGTCTCAGCAATGTACCCTGTGAGTCTTGATAGACTAGTTGGTGACTAGTCTCTGTAGATG
GAACAAATGGTGCTTGAGAGGGCACGTATGGCAGAGCTCCAGTCATCTGCGGAACATATACTGGGCCCGG
GAAGATCTCATGGTCATAGCTGTTTCCGCTGAGGGTTTAATTAAGACCTCAGCACTAGGTAATATCGCGT
GCATTCCGCGGTTTTTTGGGGTAGTCATCTAATGAAACAGACCCGGACGCAGCAGAGGAAGCCCGCGATG
ACTCTATACCACCGTACGCCGATATATCATCATCGCGGCGATGGAGAAGTGGGGTTGACTCCGAAGACAC
TTCAAAGGAGCGACGCTGTTGATTTGTAGACGACGCTTGATAGGGAGAAGCATTATTGTCGTGATGCTCG
CCCAACAGAGGCCGACTCGCCTCATCCGTCATAACGAACGCTGTGTAAAGCGGAGTGGGGGGGAAAGTGT
GGATTGTGGAGAGTATGCGATAGTGTTGAGGCTGATCAGACGGCGAATCGGGCCAGATATGACCAGTTTA
GAGGCCTCATTTGACTATAATTTACATAAATTAGATAAATAGAGATGAACGCATGCAATAATTGCAGCAA
ATATTGATGAAGCGAGAGGTAGGACGATGAAGGACTGTGAGCAGTTCAAGGTATCAGCAGAGTCAAGGGC
CTGATGCAATGGCGGTGATCCGTGATCAGCGAACGGAAGGGGCGCTAACTCTGTTTCTTTACCAATGATC
GGAAGCTCCTGCTGGCGGACTTATGAGTCATTCACGAATCATTTCTCAGTTATTTGTGGATGCCCTCGTT
CTGTCCACAATTTCTTTCCGCCCCAAGTCTTTTAAGTTCTTTAACATCTATATTCTTGCACTTCCAATGG
CATCCCTTCGCTCCGTACTCAAGAGCCAGAGCTTGCGACACACCGTGCGATCCTACTCCTCGCAAACCAT
GCCTCCCGCCTCACCCTTTGCTCCCCGCCACTTCCTCTCCATTGCGGACCTCTCGCCCTCCGAGTTCGCA
ACCCTTGTTCGCAATGCCTCCTCACACAAACGGGCTATCAAGTCGGGGTCAATGCCCCAAAACTTGCAGG
GATCACTCCTTGGGAAAACTGTGGCCATGATCTTCAGCAAACGAAGCACGAGGACAAGGGTATCTACAGA
AGGGGCCGTTGTGCAGATGGGAGGTCATCCGATGTTCTTGGGCAAGGATGATATCCAACTAGGTGTCAAC
GAGTCCCTATACGACACCTCCGTTGTCATTTCGTCCATGGTATCCTGCATTGTAGCCCGTGTCGGTAAAC
ATGCAGAGGTCGCAGATCTGGCGAAGCACTCTTCGGTTCCAGTCATCAATGCTTTGTGTGACTCTTTCCA
CCCTCTCCAAGCCGTGGCCGATTTCCAGACCATCTATGAAGCATTCACCCCCAAGGCGCACCACCTTTCA
AGTCTAGGGTTGGAAGGATTGAAGATCGCTTGGGTGGGTGACGCCAACAACGTCCTGTTCGATATGGCCA
TTGCTGCTACAAAAATGGGTGTCGACATTGCTGTCGCTACTCCCAAGGGGTACGAAATCCCTCCTCACAT
GCTGGAGCTCATCAAGTCTGCTGGAGAGGGTGTCTCGAAACCAGGAAAGCTTCTGCAAACCAATATTCCC
GAAGAAGCGGTCAAGGACGCCGATATTCTGGTCACAGACACCTGGGTCTCTATGGGCCAAGAGGAAGAGA
AGGCTCAGAGGCTGAAGGAGTTTGATGGTTTCCAAATCACTGCTGAACTCGCCAAGCGAGGAGGAGCTAA
GGAGGGCTGGAAGTTCATGCACTGTCTCCCGCGACACCCTGAGGAGGTCAGCGACGAGGTTTTCTACAGC
AACCGGTCACTTGTCTTCCCTGAGGCTGAGAACCGGTTATGGGCTGCGATTTCCGCCTTGGAGGGTTTCG
TTGTCAATAAGGGAAAAATTGAATAAATATAACCAGGCTTCCATTTAAATATATAGAGGCTGGCGTTATC
AAACTGATGAGTTGACGGGTATGAGATCATTCCGTCCCTAAATATATTTACTCCGATCACGTAAAAGCCT
GTTAGTAGAAGCATTTTCCCAATTATCCTGACCAATTCTTTCTAGCATATATCAAATAACTAATTGACAT
GTTCTCTCGCTTCCTTATATTACTCAGAGTATTGGAAATGGGGCAAATCGCACCCGGTGACTTTCACATG
TCACGAATGCGGAGTCGTCCTAGCCAAGGTAGATCCAGGCCTAACACACCCCAACCCTCGACTCTCCTCA
TTCCATACTCTTGACCTCTATCCAGCACATTCTTCTGAGGTTTCGCAATGGCTGTAGGTGGCGCTGAGGC
ATCCCCACTACCGCATTAAGACCTCAGCGCGGCCGCAAATTTAAATAAAATGAAGTGAAGTTCCTATACT
TTCTAGAGAATAGGAACTTCTATAGTGAGTCGAATAAGGGCGACACAAAATTTATTCTAAATGCATAATA
AATACTGATAACATCTTATAGTTTGTATTATATTTTGTATTATCGTTGACATGTATAATTTTGATATCAA
AAACTGATTTTCCCTTTATTATTTTCGAGATTTATTTTCTTAATTCTCTTTAACAAACTAGAAATATTGT
ATATACAAAAAATCATAAATAATAGATGAATAGTTTAATTATAGGTGTTCATCAATCGAAAAAGCAACGT
ATCTTATTTAAAGTGCGTTGCTTTTTTCTCATTTATAAGGTTAAATAATTCTCATATATCAAGCAAAGTG
ACAGGCGCCCTTAAATATTCTGACAAATGCTCTTTCCCTAAACTCCCCCCATAAAAAAACCCGCCGAAGC
GGGTTTTTACGTTATTTGCGGATTAACGATTACTCGTTATCAGAACCGCCCAGGGGGCCCGAGCTTAAGA
CTGGCCGTCGTTTTACAACACAGAAAGAGTTTGTAGAAACGCAAAAAGGCCATCCGTCAGGGGCCTTCTG
CTTAGTTTGATGCCTGGCAGTTCCCTACTCTCGCCTTCCGCTTCCTCGCTCACTGACTCGCTGCGCTCGG
TCGTTCGGCTGCGGCGAGCGGTATCAGCTCACTCAAAGGCGGTAATACGGTTATCCACAGAATCAGGTGA
TAACGCAGGAAAGAACATGTGAGCAAAAGGCCAGCAAAAGGCCAGGAACCGTAAAAAGGCCGCGTTGCTG
GCGTTTTTCCATAGGCTCCGCCCCCCTGACGAGCATCACAAAAATCGACGCTCAAGTCAGAGGTGGCGAA
ACCCGACAGGACTATAAAGATACCAGGCGTTTCCCCCTGGAAGCTCCCTCGTGCGCTCTCCTGTTCCGAC
CCTGCCGCTTACCGGATACCTGTCCGCCTTTCTCCCTTCGGGAAGCGTGGCGCTTTCTCATAGCTCACGC
TGTAGGTATCTCAGTTCGGTGTAGGTCGTTCGCTCCAAGCTGGGCTGTGTGCACGAACCCCCCGTTCAGC
CCTACCGCTGCGCCTTATCCGGTAACTATCGTCTTGAGTCCAACCCGGTAAGACACGACTTATCGCCACT
GGCAGCAGCCACTGGTAACAGGATTAGCAGAGCGAGGTATGTAGGCGGTGCTACAGAGTTCTTGAAGTGG
TGGGCTAACTACGGCTACACTAGAAGAACAGTATTTGGTATCTGCGCTCTGCTGAAGCCAGTTACCTTCG
GAAAAAGAGTTGGTAGCTCTTGATCCGGCAAACAAACCACCGCTGGTAGCGGTGGTTTTTTTGTTTGCAA
GCAGCAGATTACGCGCAGAAAAAAAGGATCTCAAGAAGATCCTTTGATCTTTTCTACGGGGTCTGACGCT
CAGTGGAACGACGCGCGCGTAACTCACGTTAAGGGATTTTGGTCATGAGCTTGCGCCGTCCCGTCAAGTC
AGCGTAATGCTCTGCTT
Features (pLannotate 1.2.2; 12 found; start..end, strand, type, name):
    862..958     -  promoter       AmpR promoter (fragment): bla
    988..1012    -  CDS            KanR (fragment): aminoglycoside phosphotransferase; aph(3')-Ia; confers resistance to kanamycin
   1041..1156    +  ncRNA          5S rRNA: Accession: RF00001 - 5S ribosomal RNA
   1160..1200    +  terminator     rrnB T1 terminator (fragment): transcription terminator T1 from the E. coli rrnB gene
   1244..1277    +  protein_bind   FRT (minimal): supports FLP-mediated excision but not integration (Turan and Bode, 2011) FLP recombinase from the Saccharomyces cerevisiae 2μ plasmid
   1590..6838    -  rep_origin     AMA1: replication origin from Aspergillus nidulans (Aleksenko and Clutterbuck, 1996)
   7837..8913    +  CDS            argB: OTC_EMENI - Experimental evidence at transcript level: Swiss-Prot protein existence level 2. From Emericella nidulans (strain FGSC A4 / ATCC 38163 / CBS 112.46 / NRRL 194 / M139) (Aspergillus nidulans).
   9367..9400    -  protein_bind   FRT (minimal): supports FLP-mediated excision but not integration (Turan and Bode, 2011) FLP recombinase from the Saccharomyces cerevisiae 2μ plasmid
   9870..9889    +  CDS            lacZα (fragment): LacZα fragment of β-galactosidase; lacZ fragment
   9914..9931    -  terminator     rrnB T2 terminator (fragment): transcription terminator T2 from the E. coli rrnB gene
  10156..10744   -  rep_origin     ori: high-copy-number ColE1/pMB1/pBR322/pUC origin of replication
  10866..859     -  CDS            AmpR (across the origin): β-lactamase; bla; confers resistance to ampicillin, carbenicillin, and related antibiotics
