[The description below was written by a language model from this plasmid's Addgene catalogue record and pLannotate feature annotations shown in this document.]
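Description:
pAC573 is an E. coli–Aspergillus shuttle vector of about 10.9 kb, built on a custom backbone and intended as an empty, self-replicating recipient plasmid for filamentous fungi. In bacteria it is maintained through a high-copy ColE1/pUC-type origin and selected with ampicillin via the β-lactamase gene and its promoter. In fungi it relies on the AMA1 element from Aspergillus nidulans, a roughly 5.2 kb palindromic sequence that allows extrachromosomal replication, so the plasmid can be kept without genomic integration. The depositor notes that this palindrome complicates sequencing and that a few positions show a mixed nucleotide population, without effect on function. The depositor and repository sequences differ by a single nucleotide in length and give otherwise identical annotations.

The fungal selectable marker is A. nidulans argB, encoding ornithine carbamoyltransferase and expressed from its native promoter. It complements arginine auxotrophy in argB-deficient hosts. The plasmid also carries a USER cloning cassette based on PacI and Nt.BbvCI sites, which generates single-stranded overhangs for ligation-independent, directional insertion of uracil-containing PCR fragments. This cassette is described in the catalogue entry but is not annotated in the feature tables, so its position is not stated. Two minimal FRT sites in opposite orientation bracket the AMA1–argB region. Short fragments of KanR, lacZα, 5S rRNA and the rrnB T1 and T2 terminators are also annotated and appear to be backbone remnants; the record assigns no function to any of these.

The associated publications concern Cas9- and Cpf1-based genome editing in Aspergilli, where AMA1 vectors of this type serve as platforms for inserting nuclease and guide RNA expression cassettes. pAC573 itself carries no such payload.
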