Addgene plasmid #127974: pAC573
Purpose: AMA1 plasmid with argB selection marker, and USER cassette (PacI/Nt.BbvCI)
Depositing lab: Uffe Mortensen. Depositing organization: Danmarks Tekniske Universitet. Publication: Cpf1 enables fast and efficient genome editing in Aspergilli. Vanegas KG, Jarczynska ZD, Strucko T, Mortensen UH. Fungal Biol Biotechnol. 2019 May 1;6:6. doi: 10.1186/s40694-019-0069-6. eCollection 2019. PubMed 31061713.
Backbone
  Vector backbone: custom
  Total vector size (bp): 10868
  Modifications to backbone: AMA1 element
  Vector type: Bacterial Expression ; Fungal Expression
  Selectable markers: argB
Growth in bacteria
  Bacterial resistance: Ampicillin, 100 μg/mL
  Growth temperature: 37°C
  Growth strain: DH5alpha
  Copy number: Unknown
Gene/Insert
  Gene/Insert name: argB
  Species: Aspergillus nidulans
  Insert size (bp): 1192
  Promoter: native promoter
  Cloning method: Unknown
  Sequencing primers: 5′ GATCTCATGGTCATAGCTGTTTCC; 3′ GTGTCGCCCTTATTCGACTCA
Terms and licenses: Academic/Nonprofit Terms; Industry Terms: Not Available to Industry
Depositor comments: AMA1 is a palindrome which causes issues sequencing. There are a few nucleotides with a mixed population. This however does not affect plasmid function. Published in: Nødvig CS, Hoof JB, Kogle ME, Jarczynska ZD, Lehmbeck J, Klitgaard DK, et al. Efficient oligo nucleotide mediated CRISPR-Cas9 gene editing in Aspergilli. Fungal Genet Biol. 2018;115:78–89, https://doi.org/10.1016/j.fgb.2018.01.004.
How to cite: pAC573 was a gift from Uffe Mortensen (Addgene plasmid # 127974 ; http://n2t.net/addgene:127974 ; RRID:Addgene_127974)
